Addgene plasmid #163016: pAT15001-AncBE4max
Purpose: plasmid expressing AncBE4max
Depositing lab: Ervin Welker. Publication: BEAR reveals that increased fidelity variants can successfully reduce the mismatch tolerance of adenine but not cytosine base editors. Talas A, Simon DA, Kulcsar PI, Varga E, Krausz SL, Welker E. Nat Commun. 2021 Nov 3;12(1):6353. doi: 10.1038/s41467-021-26461-y. PubMed 34732717.
Backbone
  Vector backbone: pUC19
  Vector type: Mammalian Expression, CRISPR
Growth in bacteria
  Bacterial resistance: Ampicillin, 100 μg/mL
  Growth temperature: 37°C
  Growth strain: NEB Stable
  Copy number: High Copy
Gene/Insert
  Gene/Insert name: AncBE4max
  Species: Synthetic
  Tag / fusion protein: 3xFLAG (N terminal on insert); SV40 NLS (N terminal on insert); SV40 NLS (C terminal on insert)
Terms and licenses: Academic/Nonprofit Terms; Industry Terms: Not Available to Industry
How to cite: pAT15001-AncBE4max was a gift from Ervin Welker (Addgene plasmid # 163016 ; http://n2t.net/addgene:163016 ; RRID:Addgene_163016)
