[The description below was written by a language model from this plasmid's Addgene catalogue record and pLannotate feature annotations shown in this document.]
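Description:
pAT15001-AncBE4max is a mammalian expression plasmid built on a pUC19 backbone that encodes the cytosine base editor AncBE4max. It is about 7.9 kb according to the sequenced record. It is propagated in E. coli as a high-copy plasmid through its ColE1/pUC-type origin and selected with ampicillin via the β-lactamase gene and its native promoter. No mammalian selection marker or fluorescent reporter appears in the feature table, and no guide RNA cassette is annotated, so the targeting sgRNA would presumably have to be supplied from a separate construct.

The expression unit is driven by the EF-1α core promoter and terminated by the bovine growth hormone polyadenylation signal. The open reading frame begins with a cytidine deaminase domain, which the annotation software matches to rat APOBEC1. In AncBE4max this domain is an ancestrally reconstructed APOBEC1-like deaminase, consistent with the insert being listed as synthetic. It is followed by Streptococcus pyogenes Cas9 carrying the D10A mutation, annotated in two contiguous segments, which acts as a nickase in base editors of this type. Downstream lies uracil glycosylase inhibitor (UGI) from phage PBS2. Only one UGI copy is annotated, but an unannotated gap between Cas9 and that feature leaves room for the second copy expected in the BE4 architecture. UGI blocks excision of the uracil produced by deamination, favouring C-to-T conversion. The catalogue entry lists an N-terminal 3xFLAG tag and SV40 nuclear localisation signals at both termini, though none of these is annotated in the table.

The associated publication examined how increased-fidelity Cas9 variants affect the mismatch tolerance of adenine and cytosine base editors.
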