Features (pLannotate 1.2.2; 9 found; start..end, strand, type, name):
     81..292     +  promoter       EF-1α core promoter: core promoter for human elongation factor EF-1α
    375..1058    +  CDS            Apobec1: ABEC1_RAT - Experimental evidence at protein level: Swiss-Prot protein existence level 1. Catalytic component of the apolipoprotein B mRNA editing enzyme complex which is responsible for the postranscriptional editing of a CAA codon for Gln to a UAA codon for stop in the APOB mRNA. May also play a role in the epigenetic regulation of gene expression by participating in DNA demethylation. From Rattus norvegicus (Rat).
   1155..2756    +  CDS            dCas9(N): N-terminal portion of catalytically inactive Streptococcus pyogenes dCas9 carrying the D10A mutation (Zetsche et al., 2015)
   2757..5251    +  CDS            Cas9(C) (fragment): C-terminal portion of Streptococcus pyogenes Cas9 (Zetsche et al., 2015)
   5565..5813    +  CDS            UGI: UNGI_BPPB2 - Experimental evidence at protein level: Swiss-Prot protein existence level 1. This protein binds specifically and reversibly to the host uracil-DNA glycosylase, preventing removal of uracil residues from PBS2 DNA by the host uracil-excision repair system. From Bacillus phage PBS2 (Bacteriophage PBS2).
   5910..6021    +  polyA_signal   bGH poly(A) signal: bovine growth hormone polyadenylation signal
   6182..6770    -  rep_origin     ori: high-copy-number ColE1/pMB1/pBR322/pUC origin of replication
   6941..7801    -  CDS            AmpR: β-lactamase; bla; confers resistance to ampicillin, carbenicillin, and related antibiotics
   7802..7906    -  promoter       AmpR promoter: bla
>Addgene plasmid #163016 | pAT15001-AncBE4max | addgene full sequence | sequence record 322578 | Addgene NGS Result
CATTTCCCCGAAAAGTGCCACCTGACGTCCAGCAGAGATCCACTTTGGCGCCGGCTCGAGTGGCTCCGGT
GCCCGTCAGTGGGCAGAGCGCACATCGCCCACAGTCCCCGAGAAGTTGGGGGGAGGGGTCGGCAATTGAA
CCGGTGCCTAGAGAAGGTGGCGCGGGGTAAACTGGGAAAGTGATGTCGTGTACTGGCTCCGCCTTTTTCC
CGAGGGTGGGGGAGAACCGTATATAAGTGCAGTAGTCGCCGTGAACGTTCTTTTTCGCAACGGGTTTGCC
GCCAGAACACAGGTGTCGTGACGCGGGATCCGCCACCATGAAACGGACAGCCGACGGAAGCGAGTTCGAG
TCACCAAAGAAGAAGCGGAAAGTCAGCAGTGAAACCGGACCAGTGGCAGTGGACCCAACCCTGAGGAGAC
GGATTGAGCCCCATGAATTTGAAGTGTTCTTTGACCCAAGGGAGCTGAGGAAGGAGACATGCCTGCTGTA
CGAGATCAAGTGGGGCACAAGCCACAAGATCTGGCGCCACAGCTCCAAGAACACCACAAAGCACGTGGAA
GTGAATTTCATCGAGAAGTTTACCTCCGAGCGGCACTTCTGCCCCTCTACCAGCTGTTCCATCACATGGT
TTCTGTCTTGGAGCCCTTGCGGCGAGTGTTCCAAGGCCATCACCGAGTTCCTGTCTCAGCACCCTAACGT
GACCCTGGTCATCTACGTGGCCCGGCTGTATCACCACATGGACCAGCAGAACAGGCAGGGCCTGCGCGAT
CTGGTGAATTCTGGCGTGACCATCCAGATCATGACAGCCCCAGAGTACGACTATTGCTGGCGGAACTTCG
TGAATTATCCACCTGGCAAGGAGGCACACTGGCCAAGATACCCACCCCTGTGGATGAAGCTGTATGCACT
GGAGCTGCACGCAGGAATCCTGGGCCTGCCTCCATGTCTGAATATCCTGCGGAGAAAGCAGCCCCAGCTG
ACATTTTTCACCATTGCTCTGCAGTCTTGTCACTATCAGCGGCTGCCTCCTCATATTCTGTGGGCTACAG
GCCTGAAGTCTGGAGGATCTAGCGGAGGATCCTCTGGCAGCGAGACACCAGGAACAAGCGAGTCAGCAAC
ACCAGAGAGCAGTGGCGGCAGCAGCGGCGGCAGCGACAAGAAGTACAGCATCGGCCTGGCCATCGGCACC
AACTCTGTGGGCTGGGCCGTGATCACCGACGAGTACAAGGTGCCCAGCAAGAAATTCAAGGTGCTGGGCA
ACACCGACCGGCACAGCATCAAGAAGAACCTGATCGGAGCCCTGCTGTTCGACAGCGGCGAAACAGCCGA
GGCCACCCGGCTGAAGAGAACCGCCAGAAGAAGATACACCAGACGGAAGAACCGGATCTGCTATCTGCAA
GAGATCTTCAGCAACGAGATGGCCAAGGTGGACGACAGCTTCTTCCACAGACTGGAAGAGTCCTTCCTGG
TGGAAGAGGATAAGAAGCACGAGCGGCACCCCATCTTCGGCAACATCGTGGACGAGGTGGCCTACCACGA
GAAGTACCCCACCATCTACCACCTGAGAAAGAAACTGGTGGACAGCACCGACAAGGCCGACCTGCGGCTG
ATCTATCTGGCCCTGGCCCACATGATCAAGTTCCGGGGCCACTTCCTGATCGAGGGCGACCTGAACCCCG
ACAACAGCGACGTGGACAAGCTGTTCATCCAGCTGGTGCAGACCTACAACCAGCTGTTCGAGGAAAACCC
CATCAACGCCAGCGGCGTGGACGCCAAGGCCATCCTGTCTGCCAGACTGAGCAAGAGCAGACGGCTGGAA
AATCTGATCGCCCAGCTGCCCGGCGAGAAGAAGAATGGCCTGTTCGGAAACCTGATTGCCCTGAGCCTGG
GCCTGACCCCCAACTTCAAGAGCAACTTCGACCTGGCCGAGGATGCCAAACTGCAGCTGAGCAAGGACAC
CTACGACGACGACCTGGACAACCTGCTGGCCCAGATCGGCGACCAGTACGCCGACCTGTTTCTGGCCGCC
AAGAACCTGTCCGACGCCATCCTGCTGAGCGACATCCTGAGAGTGAACACCGAGATCACCAAGGCCCCCC
TGAGCGCCTCTATGATCAAGAGATACGACGAGCACCACCAGGACCTGACCCTGCTGAAAGCTCTCGTGCG
GCAGCAGCTGCCTGAGAAGTACAAAGAGATTTTCTTCGACCAGAGCAAGAACGGCTACGCCGGCTACATT
GACGGCGGAGCCAGCCAGGAAGAGTTCTACAAGTTCATCAAGCCCATCCTGGAAAAGATGGACGGCACCG
AGGAACTGCTCGTGAAGCTGAACAGAGAGGACCTGCTGCGGAAGCAGCGGACCTTCGACAACGGCAGCAT
CCCCCACCAGATCCACCTGGGAGAGCTGCACGCCATTCTGCGGCGGCAGGAAGATTTTTACCCATTCCTG
AAGGACAACCGGGAAAAGATCGAGAAGATCCTGACCTTCCGCATCCCCTACTACGTGGGCCCTCTGGCCA
GGGGAAACAGCAGATTCGCCTGGATGACCAGAAAGAGCGAGGAAACCATCACCCCCTGGAACTTCGAGGA
AGTGGTGGACAAGGGCGCTTCCGCCCAGAGCTTCATCGAGCGGATGACCAACTTCGATAAGAACCTGCCC
AACGAGAAGGTGCTGCCCAAGCACAGCCTGCTGTACGAGTACTTCACCGTGTATAACGAGCTGACCAAAG
TGAAATACGTGACCGAGGGAATGAGAAAGCCCGCCTTCCTGAGCGGCGAGCAGAAAAAGGCCATCGTGGA
CCTGCTGTTCAAGACCAACCGGAAAGTGACCGTGAAGCAGCTGAAAGAGGACTACTTCAAGAAAATCGAG
TGCTTCGACTCCGTGGAAATCTCCGGCGTGGAAGATCGGTTCAACGCCTCCCTGGGCACATACCACGATC
TGCTGAAAATTATCAAGGACAAGGACTTCCTGGACAATGAGGAAAACGAGGACATTCTGGAAGATATCGT
GCTGACCCTGACACTGTTTGAGGACAGAGAGATGATCGAGGAACGGCTGAAAACCTATGCCCACCTGTTC
GACGACAAAGTGATGAAGCAGCTGAAGCGGCGGAGATACACCGGCTGGGGCAGGCTGAGCCGGAAGCTGA
TCAACGGCATCCGGGACAAGCAGTCCGGCAAGACAATCCTGGATTTCCTGAAGTCCGACGGCTTCGCCAA
CAGAAACTTCATGCAGCTGATCCACGACGACAGCCTGACCTTTAAAGAGGACATCCAGAAAGCCCAGGTG
TCCGGCCAGGGCGATAGCCTGCACGAGCACATTGCCAATCTGGCCGGCAGCCCCGCCATTAAGAAGGGCA
TCCTGCAGACAGTGAAGGTGGTGGACGAGCTCGTGAAAGTGATGGGCCGGCACAAGCCCGAGAACATCGT
GATCGAAATGGCCAGAGAGAACCAGACCACCCAGAAGGGACAGAAGAACAGCCGCGAGAGAATGAAGCGG
ATCGAAGAGGGCATCAAAGAGCTGGGCAGCCAGATCCTGAAAGAACACCCCGTGGAAAACACCCAGCTGC
AGAACGAGAAGCTGTACCTGTACTACCTGCAGAATGGGCGGGATATGTACGTGGACCAGGAACTGGACAT
CAACCGGCTGTCCGACTACGATGTGGACCATATCGTGCCTCAGAGCTTTCTGAAGGACGACTCCATCGAC
AACAAGGTGCTGACCAGAAGCGACAAGAACCGGGGCAAGAGCGACAACGTGCCCTCCGAAGAGGTCGTGA
AGAAGATGAAGAACTACTGGCGGCAGCTGCTGAACGCCAAGCTGATTACCCAGAGAAAGTTCGACAATCT
GACCAAGGCCGAGAGAGGCGGCCTGAGCGAACTGGATAAGGCCGGCTTCATCAAGAGACAGCTGGTGGAA
ACCCGGCAGATCACAAAGCACGTGGCACAGATCCTGGACTCCCGGATGAACACTAAGTACGACGAGAATG
ACAAGCTGATCCGGGAAGTGAAAGTGATCACCCTGAAGTCCAAGCTGGTGTCCGATTTCCGGAAGGATTT
CCAGTTTTACAAAGTGCGCGAGATCAACAACTACCACCACGCCCACGACGCCTACCTAAACGCCGTCGTG
GGAACCGCCCTGATCAAAAAGTACCCTAAGCTGGAAAGCGAGTTCGTGTACGGCGACTACAAGGTGTACG
ACGTGCGGAAGATGATCGCCAAGAGCGAGCAGGAAATCGGCAAGGCTACCGCCAAGTACTTCTTCTACAG
CAACATCATGAACTTTTTCAAGACCGAGATTACCCTGGCCAACGGCGAGATCCGGAAGCGGCCTCTGATC
GAGACAAACGGCGAAACCGGGGAGATCGTGTGGGATAAGGGCCGGGATTTTGCCACCGTGCGGAAAGTGC
TGAGCATGCCCCAAGTGAATATCGTGAAAAAGACCGAGGTGCAGACAGGCGGCTTCAGCAAAGAGTCTAT
CCTGCCCAAGAGGAACAGCGATAAGCTGATCGCCAGAAAGAAGGACTGGGACCCTAAGAAGTACGGCGGC
TTCGACAGCCCCACCGTGGCCTATTCTGTGCTGGTGGTGGCCAAAGTGGAAAAGGGCAAGTCCAAGAAAC
TGAAGAGTGTGAAAGAGCTGCTGGGGATCACCATCATGGAAAGAAGCAGCTTCGAGAAGAATCCCATCGA
CTTTCTGGAAGCCAAGGGCTACAAAGAAGTGAAAAAGGACCTGATCATCAAGCTGCCTAAGTACTCCCTG
TTCGAGCTGGAAAACGGCCGGAAGAGAATGCTGGCCTCTGCCGGCGAACTGCAGAAGGGAAACGAACTGG
CCCTGCCCTCCAAATATGTGAACTTCCTGTACCTGGCCAGCCACTATGAGAAGCTGAAGGGCTCCCCCGA
GGATAATGAGCAGAAACAGCTGTTTGTGGAACAGCACAAGCACTACCTGGACGAGATCATCGAGCAGATC
AGCGAGTTCTCCAAGAGAGTGATCCTGGCCGACGCTAATCTGGACAAAGTGCTGTCCGCCTACAACAAGC
ACCGGGATAAGCCCATCAGAGAGCAGGCCGAGAATATCATCCACCTGTTTACCCTGACCAATCTGGGAGC
CCCTGCCGCCTTCAAGTACTTTGACACCACCATCGACCGGAAGAGGTACACCAGCACCAAAGAGGTGCTG
GACGCCACCCTGATCCACCAGAGCATCACCGGCCTGTACGAGACACGGATCGACCTGTCTCAGCTGGGAG
GTGACAGCGGCGGGAGCGGCGGGAGCGGGGGGAGCACTAATCTGAGCGACATCATTGAGAAGGAGACTGG
GAAACAGCTGGTCATTCAGGAGTCCATCCTGATGCTGCCTGAGGAGGTGGAGGAAGTGATCGGCAACAAG
CCAGAGTCTGACATCCTGGTGCACACCGCCTACGACGAGTCCACAGATGAGAATGTGATGCTGCTGACCT
CTGACGCCCCCGAGTATAAGCCTTGGGCCCTGGTCATCCAGGATTCTAATGGCGAGAATAAGATCAAGAT
GCTGAGCGGAGGATCCGGAGGATCTGGAGGCAGCACCAACCTGTCTGACATCATCGAGAAGGAGACAGGC
AAGCAGCTGGTCATCCAGGAGAGCATCCTGATGCTGCCCGAAGAAGTCGAAGAAGTGATCGGAAACAAGC
CTGAGAGCGATATCCTGGTCCATACCGCCTACGACGAGAGTACCGACGAAAATGTGATGCTGCTGACATC
CGACGCCCCAGAGTATAAGCCCTGGGCTCTGGTCATCCAGGATTCCAACGGAGAGAACAAAATCAAAATG
CTGTCTGGCGGCTCAAAAAGAACCGCCGACGGCAGCGAATTCGAGCCCAAGAAGAAGAGGAAAGTCTGAC
ATGTCCTAGAGCTCGCTGATCAGCCTCGACTGTGCCTTCTAGTTGCCAGCCATCTGTTGTTTGCCCCTCC
CCCGTGCCTTCCTTGACCCTGGAAGGTGCCACTCCCACTGTCCTTTCCTAATAAAATGAGGAAATTGCAT
CGCATTGTCTGAGTAGGTGTCATTCTATTCTGGGGGGTGGGGTGGGGCAGGACAGCAAGGGGGAGGATTG
GGAAGAGAATAGCAGGCATGCTGGGGAGCGGCCGCTGAGCAAAAGGCCAGCAAAAGGCCAGGAACCGTAA
AAAGGCCGCGTTGCTGGCGTTTTTCCATAGGCTCCGCCCCCCTGACGAGCATCACAAAAATCGACGCTCA
AGTCAGAGGTGGCGAAACCCGACAGGACTATAAAGATACCAGGCGTTTCCCCCTGGAAGCTCCCTCGTGC
GCTCTCCTGTTCCGACCCTGCCGCTTACCGGATACCTGTCCGCCTTTCTCCCTTCGGGAAGCGTGGCGCT
TTCTCATAGCTCACGCTGTAGGTATCTCAGTTCGGTGTAGGTCGTTCGCTCCAAGCTGGGCTGTGTGCAC
GAACCCCCCGTTCAGCCCGACCGCTGCGCCTTATCCGGTAACTATCGTCTTGAGTCCAACCCGGTAAGAC
ACGACTTATCGCCACTGGCAGCAGCCACTGGTAACAGGATTAGCAGAGCGAGGTATGTAGGCGGTGCTAC
AGAGTTCTTGAAGTGGTGGCCTAACTACGGCTACACTAGAAGAACAGTATTTGGTATCTGCGCTCTGCTG
AAGCCAGTTACCTTCGGAAAAAGAGTTGGTAGCTCTTGATCCGGCAAACAAACCACCGCTGGTAGCGGTG
GTTTTTTTGTTTGCAAGCAGCAGATTACGCGCAGAAAAAAAGGATCTCAAGAAGATCCTTTGATCTTTTC
TACGGGGTCTGACGCTCAGTGGAACGAAAACTCACGTTAAGGGATTTTGGTCATGAGATTATCAAAAAGG
ATCTTCACCTAGATCCTTTTAAATTAAAAATGAAGTTTTAAATCAATCTAAAGTATATATGAGTAAACTT
GGTCTGACAGTTACCAATGCTTAATCAGTGAGGCACCTATCTCAGCGATCTGTCTATTTCGTTCATCCAT
AGTTGCCTGACTCCCCGTCGTGTAGATAACTACGATACGGGAGGGCTTACCATCTGGCCCCAGTGCTGCA
ATGATACCGCGAGACCCACGCTCACCGGCTCCAGATTTATCAGCAATAAACCAGCCAGCCGGAAGGGCCG
AGCGCAGAAGTGGTCCTGCAACTTTATCCGCCTCCATCCAGTCTATTAATTGTTGCCGGGAAGCTAGAGT
AAGTAGTTCGCCAGTTAATAGTTTGCGCAACGTTGTTGCCATTGCTACAGGCATCGTGGTGTCACGCTCG
TCGTTTGGTATGGCTTCATTCAGCTCCGGTTCCCAACGATCAAGGCGAGTTACATGATCCCCCATGTTGT
GCAAAAAAGCGGTTAGCTCCTTCGGTCCTCCGATCGTTGTCAGAAGTAAGTTGGCCGCAGTGTTATCACT
CATGGTTATGGCAGCACTGCATAATTCTCTTACTGTCATGCCATCCGTAAGATGCTTTTCTGTGACTGGT
GAGTACTCAACCAAGTCATTCTGAGAATAGTGTATGCGGCGACCGAGTTGCTCTTGCCCGGCGTCAATAC
GGGATAATACCGCGCCACATAGCAGAACTTTAAAAGTGCTCATCATTGGAAAACGTTCTTCGGGGCGAAA
ACTCTCAAGGATCTTACCGCTGTTGAGATCCAGTTCGATGTAACCCACTCGTGCACCCAACTGATCTTCA
GCATCTTTTACTTTCACCAGCGTTTCTGGGTGAGCAAAAACAGGAAGGCAAAATGCCGCAAAAAAGGGAA
TAAGGGCGACACGGAAATGTTGAATACTCATACTCTTCCTTTTTCAATATTATTGAAGCATTTATCAGGG
TTATTGTCTCATGAGCGGATACATATTTGAATGTATTTAGAAAAATAAACAAATAGGGGTTCCGCGCA
